>Addgene plasmid #41584 | pCAGGS-Flag-hsDicer | addgene full sequence | sequence record 364371 | Addgene NGS Result
GGGGGGGGGGGGGGGGGGGGGGGGGGGGGNNNNNNNNNNNNNNNSSSSSVDDDTTGKTDTTKKTTDDTTK
KDDADKTNTKKKGGGGGGGGGGGGGGGGGGGGGGGGGGGGGGGCGCGNNCGCSRGGSGGGGSGGGGSGGG
GCGNGGGGSGGGGSGGGGCGAGGCGGAGAGGTGCGGCGGCAGCCAATCAGAGCGGCGCGCTCCGAAAGTT
TCCTTTTATGGCGAGGCGGCGGCGGCGGCGGCCCTATAAAAAGCGAAGCGCGCGGCGGGCGGGAGTCGCT
GCGCGCTGCCTTCGCCCCGTGCCCCGCTCCGCCGCCGCCTCGCGCCGCCCGCCCCGGCTCTGACTGACCG
CGTTACTCCCACAGGTGAGCGGGCGGGACGGCCCTTCTCCTCCGGGCTGTAATTAGCGCTTGGTTTAATG
ACGGCTTGTTTCTTTTCTGTGGCTGCGTGAAAGCCTTGAGGGGCTCCGGGAGGGCCCTTTGTGCGGGGGG
AGCGGCTCGGGGGGTGCGTGCGTGTGTGTGTGCGTGGGGAGCGCCGCGTGCGGCTCCGCGCTGCCCGGCG
GCTGTGAGCGCTGCGGGCGCGGCGCGGGGCTTTGTGCGCTCCGCAGTGTGCGCGAGGGGAGCGCGGCCGG
GGGCGGTGCCCCGCGGTGCGGGGGGGGCTGCGAGGGGAACAAAGGCTGCGTGCGGGGTGTGTGCGTGGGG
GGGTGAGCAGGGGGTGTGGGCGCGTCGGTCGGGCTGCAACCCCCCCTGCACCCCCCTCCCCGAGTTGCTG
AGCACGGCCCGGCTTCGGGTGCGGGGCTCCGTACGGGGCGTGGCGCGGGGCTCGCCGTGCCGGGCGGGGG
GTGGCGGCAGGTGGGGGTGCCGGGCGGGGCGGGGCCGCCTCGGGCCGGGGRGGGCTCGGGGGAGGGGCGC
GGCGGCCCCCGGAGCGCCGGCGGCTGTCGAGGCGCGGCGAGCCGCAGCCATTGCCTTTTATGGTAATCGT
GCGAGAGGGCGCAGGGACTTCCTTTGTCCCAAATCTGTGCGGAGCCGAAATCTGGGAGGCGCCGCCGCAC
CCCCTCTAGCGGGCGCGGGGCGAAGCGGTGCGGCGCCGGCAGGAAGGAAATGGGCGGGGAGGGCCTTCGT
GCGTCGCCGCGCCGCCGTCCCCTTCTCCCTCTCCAGCCTCGGGGCTGTCCGCGGGGGGACGGCTGCCTTC
GGGGGGGACGGGGCAGGGCGGGGTTCGGCTTCTGGCGTGTGACCGGCGGCTCTAGAGCCTCTGCTAACCA
TGTTCATGCCTTCTTCTTTTTCCTACAGCTCCTGGGCAACGTGCTGGTTATTGTGCTGTCTCATCATTTT
GGCAAAGAATTCTCGAGATTGATCTACCATGGACTACAAAGACGATGACGACAAGCTTAAAAGCCCTGCT
TTGCAACCCCTCAGCATGGCAGGCCTGCAGCTCATGACCCCTGCTTCCTCACCAATGGGTCCTTTCTTTG
GACTGCCATGGCAACAAGAAGCAATTCATGATAACATTTATACGCCAAGAAAATATCAGGTTGAACTGCT
TGAAGCAGCTCTGGATCATAATACCATCGTCTGTTTAAACACTGGCTCAGGGAAGACATTTATTGCAGTA
CTACTCACTAAAGAGCTGTCCTATCAGATCAGGGGAGACTTCAGCAGAAATGGAAAAAGGACGGTGTTCT
TGGTCAACTCTGCAAACCAGGTTGCTCAACAAGTGTCAGCTGTCAGAACTCATTCAGATCTCAAGGTTGG
GGAATACTCAAACCTAGAAGTAAATGCATCTTGGACAAAAGAGAGATGGAACCAAGAGTTTACTAAGCAC
CAGGTTCTCATTATGACTTGCTATGTCGCCTTGAATGTTTTGAAAAATGGTTACTTATCACTGTCAGACA
TTAACCTTTTGGTGTTTGATGAGTGTCATCTTGCAATCCTAGACCACCCCTATCGAGAAATTATGAAGCT
CTGTGAAAATTGTCCATCATGTCCTCGCATTTTGGGACTAACTGCTTCCATTTTAAATGGGAAATGTGAT
CCAGAGGAATTGGAAGAAAAGATTCAGAAACTAGAGAAAATTCTTAAGAGTAATGCTGAAACTGCAACTG
ACCTGGTGGTCTTAGACAGGTATACTTCTCAGCCATGTGAGATTGTGGTGGATTGTGGACCATTTACTGA
CAGAAGTGGGCTTTATGAAAGACTGCTGATGGAATTAGAAGAAGCACTTAATTTTATCAATGATTGTAAT
ATATCTGTACATTCAAAAGAAAGAGATTCTACTTTAATTTCGAAACAGATACTATCAGACTGTCGTGCCG
TATTGGTAGTTCTGGGACCCTGGTGTGCAGATAAAGTAGCTGGAATGATGGTAAGAGAACTACAGAAATA
CATCAAACATGAGCAAGAGGAGCTGCACAGGAAATTTTTATTGTTTACAGACACTTTCCTAAGGAAAATA
CATGCACTATGTGAAGAGCACTTCTCACCTGCCTCACTTGACCTGAAATTTGTAACTCCTAAAGTAATCA
AACTGCTCGAAATCTTACGCAAATATAAACCATATGAGCGACAGCAGTTTGAAAGCGTTGAGTGGTATAA
TAATAGAAATCAGGATAATTATGTGTCATGGAGTGATTCTGAGGATGATGATGAGGATGAAGAAATTGAA
GAAAAAGAGAAGCCAGAGACAAATTTTCCTTCTCCTTTTACCAACATTTTGTGCGGAATTATTTTTGTGG
AAAGAAGATACACAGCAGTTGTCTTAAACAGATTGATAAAGGAAGCTGGCAAACAAGATCCAGAGCTGGC
TTATATCAGTAGCAATTTCATAACTGGACATGGCATTGGGAAGAATCAGCCTCGCAACAAACAGATGGAA
GCAGAATTCAGAAAACAGGAAGAGGTACTTAGGAAATTTCGAGCACATGAGACCAACCTGCTTATTGCAA
CAAGTATTGTAGAAGAGGGTGTTGATATACCAAAATGCAACTTGGTGGTTCGTTTTGATTTGCCCACAGA
ATATCGATCCTATGTTCAATCTAAAGGAAGAGCAAGGGCACCCATCTCTAATTATATAATGTTAGCGGAT
ACAGACAAAATAAAAAGTTTTGAAGAAGACCTTAAAACCTACAAAGCTATTGAAAAGATCTTGAGAAACA
AGTGTTCCAAGTCGGTTGATACTGGTGAGACTGACATTGATCCTGTCATGGATGATGATGACGTTTTCCC
ACCATATGTGTTGAGGCCTGACGATGGTGGTCCACGAGTCACAATCAACACGGCCATTGGACACATCAAT
AGATACTGTGCTAGATTACCAAGTGATCCGTTTACTCATCTAGCTCCTAAATGCAGAACCCGAGAGTTGC
CTGATGGTACATTTTATTCAACTCTTTATCTGCCAATTAACTCACCTCTTCGAGCCTCCATTGTTGGTCC
ACCAATGAGCTGTGTACGATTGGCTGAAAGAGTTGTAGCTCTCATTTGCTGTGAGAAACTGCACAAAATT
GGCGAACTGGATGACCATTTGATGCCAGTTGGGAAAGAGACTGTTAAATATGAAGAGGAGCTTGATTTGC
ATGATGAAGAAGAGACCAGTGTTCCAGGAAGACCAGGTTCCACGAAACGAAGGCAGTGCTACCCAAAAGC
AATTCCAGAGTGTTTGAGGGATAGTTATCCCAGACCTGATCAGCCCTGTTACCTGTATGTGATAGGAATG
GTTTTAACTACACCTTTACCTGATGAACTCAACTTTAGAAGGCGGAAGCTCTATCCTCCTGAAGATACCA
CAAGATGCTTTGGAATACTGACGGCCAAACCCATACCTCAGATTCCACACTTTCCTGTGTACACACGCTC
TGGAGAGGTTACCATATCCATTGAGTTGAAGAAGTCTGGTTTCATGTTGTCTCTACAAATGCTTGAGTTG
ATTACAAGACTTCACCAGTATATATTCTCACATATTCTTCGGCTTGAAAAACCTGCACTAGAATTTAAAC
CTACAGACGCTGATTCAGCATACTGTGTTCTACCTCTTAATGTTGTTAATGACTCCAGCACTTTGGATAT
TGACTTTAAATTCATGGAAGATATTGAGAAGTCTGAAGCTCGCATAGGCATTCCCAGTACAAAGTATACA
AAAGAAACACCCTTTGTTTTTAAATTAGAAGATTACCAAGATGCCGTTATCATTCCAAGATATCGCAATT
TTGATCAGCCTCATCGATTTTATGTAGCTGATGTGTACACTGATCTTACCCCACTCAGTAAATTTCCTTC
CCCTGAGTATGAAACTTTTGCAGAATATTATAAAACAAAGTACAACCTTGACCTAACCAATCTCAACCAG
CCACTGCTGGATGTGGACCACACATCTTCAAGACTTAATCTTTTGACACCTCGACATTTGAATCAGAAGG
GGAAAGCGCTTCCTTTAAGCAGTGCTGAGAAGAGGAAAGCCAAATGGGAAAGTCTGCAGAATAAACAGAT
ACTGGTTCCAGAACTCTGTGCTATACATCCAATTCCAGCATCACTGTGGAGAAAAGCTGTTTGTCTCCCC
AGCATACTTTATCGCCTTCACTGCCTTTTGACTGCAGAGGAGCTAAGAGCCCAGACTGCCAGCGATGCTG
GCGTGGGAGTCAGATCACTTCCTGCGGATTTTAGATACCCTAACTTAGACTTCGGGTGGAAAAAATCTAT
TGACAGCAAATCTTTCATCTCAATTTCTAACTCCTCTTCAGCTGAAAATGATAATTACTGTAAGCACAGC
ACAATTGTCCCTGAAAATGCTGCACATCAAGGTGCTAATAGAACCTCCTCTCTAGAAAATCATGACCAAA
TGTCTGTGAACTGCAGAACGTTGCTCAGCGAGTCCCCTGGTAAGCTCCACGTTGAAGTTTCAGCAGATCT
TACAGCAATTAATGGTCTTTCTTACAATCAAAATCTCGCCAATGGCAGTTATGATTTAGCTAACAGAGAC
TTTTGCCAAGGAAATCAGCTAAATTACTACAAGCAGGAAATACCCGTGCAACCAACTACCTCATATTCCA
TTCAGAATTTATACAGTTACGAGAACCAGCCCCAGCCCAGCGATGAATGTACTCTCCTGAGTAATAAATA
CCTTGATGGAAATGCTAACAAATCTACCTCAGATGGAAGTCCTGTGATGGCCGTAATGCCTGGTACGACA
GACACTATTCAAGTGCTCAAGGGCAGGATGGATTCTGAGCAGAGCCCTTCTATTGGGTACTCCTCAAGGA
CTCTTGGCCCCAATCCTGGACTTATTCTTCAGGCTTTGACTCTGTCAAACGCTAGTGATGGATTTAACCT
GGAGCGGCTTGAAATGCTTGGCGACTCCTTTTTAAAGCATGCCATCACCACATATCTATTTTGCACTTAC
CCTGATGCGCATGAGGGCCGCCTTTCATATATGAGAAGCAAAAAGGTCAGCAACTGTAATCTGTATCGCC
TTGGAAAAAAGAAGGGACTACCCAGCCGCATGGTGGTGTCAATATTTGATCCCCCTGTGAATTGGCTTCC
TCCTGGTTATGTAGTAAATCAAGACAAAAGCAACACAGATAAATGGGAAAAAGATGAAATGACAAAAGAC
TGCATGCTGGCGAATGGCAAACTGGATGAGGATTACGAGGAGGAGGATGAGGAGGAGGAGAGCCTGATGT
GGAGGGCTCCGAAGGAAGAGGCTGACTATGAAGATGATTTCCTGGAGTATGATCAGGAACATATCAGATT
TATAGATAATATGTTAATGGGGTCAGGAGCTTTTGTAAAGAAAATCTCTCTTTCTCCTTTTTCAACCACT
GATTCTGCATATGAATGGAAAATGCCCAAAAAATCCTCCTTAGGTAGTATGCCATTTTCATCAGATTTTG
AGGATTTTGACTACAGCTCTTGGGATGCAATGTGCTATCTGGATCCTAGCAAAGCTGTTGAAGAAGATGA
CTTTGTGGTGGGGTTCTGGAATCCATCAGAAGAAAACTGTGGTGTTGACACGGGAAAGCAGTCCATTTCT
TACGACTTGCACACTGAGCAGTGTATTGCTGACAAAAGCATAGCGGACTGTGTGGAAGCCCTGCTGGGCT
GCTATTTAACCAGCTGTGGGGAGAGGGCTGCTCAGCTTTTCCTCTGTTCACTGGGGCTGAAGGTGCTCCC
GGTAATTAAAAGGACTGATCGGGAAAAGGCCCTGTGCCCTACTCGGGAGAATTTCAACAGCCAACAAAAG
AACCTTTCAGTGAGCTGTGCTGCTGCTTCTGTGGCCAGTTCACGCTCTTCTGTATTGAAAGACTCGGAAT
ATGGTTGTTTGAAGATTCCACCAAGATGTATGTTTGATCATCCAGATGCAGATAAAACACTGAATCACCT
TATATCGGGGTTTGAAAATTTTGAAAAGAAAATCAACTACAGATTCAAGAATAAGGCTTACCTTCTCCAG
GCTTTTACACATGCCTCCTACCACTACAATACTATCACTGATTGTTACCAGCGCTTAGAATTCCTGGGAG
ATGCGATTTTGGACTACCTCATAACCAAGCACCTTTATGAAGACCCGCGGCAGCACTCCCCGGGGGTCCT
GACAGACCTGCGGTCTGCCCTGGTCAACAACACCATCTTTGCATCGCTGGCTGTAAAGTACGACTACCAC
AAGTACTTCAAAGCTGTCTCTCCTGAGCTCTTCCATGTCATTGATGACTTTGTGCAGTTTCAGCTTGAGA
AGAATGAAATGCAAGGAATGGATTCTGAGCTTAGGAGATCTGAGGAGGATGAAGAGAAAGAAGAGGATAT
TGAAGTTCCAAAGGCCATGGGGGATATTTTTGAGTCGCTTGCTGGTGCCATTTACATGGATAGTGGGATG
TCACTGGAGACAGTCTGGCAGGTGTACTATCCCATGATGCGGCCACTAATAGAAAAGTTTTCTGCAAATG
TACCCCGTTCCCCTGTGCGAGAATTGCTTGAAATGGAACCAGAAACTGCCAAATTTAGCCCGGCTGAGAG
AACTTACGACGGGAAGGTCAGAGTCACTGTGGAAGTAGTAGGAAAGGGGAAATTTAAAGGTGTTGGTCGA
AGTTACAGGATTGCCAAATCTGCAGCAGCAAGAAGAGCCCTCCGAAGCCTCAAAGCTAATCAACCTCAGG
TTCCCAATAGCTGAGGTACCAGATCTTTTTCCCTCTGCCAAAAATTATGGGGACATCATGAAGCCCCTTG
AGCATCTGACTTCTGGCTAATAAAGGAAATTTATTTTCATTGCAATAGTGTGTTGGAATTTTTTGTGTCT
CTCACTCGGAAGGACATATGGGAGGGCAAATCATTTAAAACATCAGAATGAGTATTTGGTTTAGAGTTTG
GCAACATATGCCCATATGCTGGCTGCCATGAACAAAGGTTGGCTATAAAGAGGTCATCAGTATATGAAAC
AGCCCCCTGCTGTCCATTCCTTATTCCATAGAAAAGCCTTGACTTGAGGTTAGATTTTTTTTATATTTTG
TTTTGTGTTATTTTTTTCTTTAACATCCCTAAAATTTTCCTTACATGTTTTACTAGCCAGATTTTTCCTC
CTCTCCTGACTACTCCCAGTCATAGCTGTCCCTCTTCTCTTATGGAGATCCCTCGACCTGCAGCCCAAGC
TTGGCGTAATCATGGTCATAGCTGTTTCCTGTGTGAAATTGTTATCCGCTCACAATTCCACACAACATAC
GAGCCGGAAGCATAAAGTGTAAAGCCTGGGGTGCCTAATGAGTGAGCTAACTCACATTAATTGCGTTGCG
CTCACTGCCCGCTTTCCAGTCGGGAAACCTGTCGTGCCAGCGGATCCGCATCTCAATTAGTCAGCAACCA
TAGTCCCGCCCCTAACTCCGCCCATCCCGCCCCTAACTCCGCCCAGTTCCGCCCATTCTCCGCCCCATGG
CTGACTAATTTTTTTTATTTATGCAGAGGCCGAGGCCGCCTCGGCCTCTGAGCTATTCCAGAAGTAGTGA
GGAGGCTTTTTTGGAGGCCTAGGCTTTTGCAAAAAGCTAACTTGTTTATTGCAGCTTATAATGGTTACAA
ATAAAGCAATAGCATCACAAATTTCACAAATAAAGCATTTTTTTCACTGCATTCTAGTTGTGGTTTGTCC
AAACTCATCAATGTATCTTATCATGTCTGGATCCGCTGCATTAATGAATCGGCCAACGCGCGGGGAGAGG
CGGTTTGCGTATTGGGCGCTCTTCCGCTTCCTCGCTCACTGACTCGCTGCGCTCGGTCGTTCGGCTGCGG
CGAGCGGTATCAGCTCACTCAAAGGCGGTAATACGGTTATCCACAGAATCAGGGGATAACGCAGGAAAGA
ACATGTGAGCAAAAGGCCAGCAAAAGGCCAGGAACCGTAAAAAGGCCGCGTTGCTGGCGTTTTTCCATAG
GCTCCGCCCCCCTGACGAGCATCACAAAAATCGACGCTCAAGTCAGAGGTGGCGAAACCCGACAGGACTA
TAAAGATACCAGGCGTTTCCCCCTGGAAGCTCCCTCGTGCGCTCTCCTGTTCCGACCCTGCCGCTTACCG
GATACCTGTCCGCCTTTCTCCCTTCGGGAAGCGTGGCGCTTTCTCATAGCTCACGCTGTAGGTATCTCAG
TTCGGTGTAGGTCGTTCGCTCCAAGCTGGGCTGTGTGCACGAACCCCCCGTTCAGCCCGACCGCTGCGCC
TTATCCGGTAACTATCGTCTTGAGTCCAACCCGGTAAGACACGACTTATCGCCACTGGCAGCAGCCACTG
GTAACAGGATTAGCAGAGCGAGGTATGTAGGCGGTGCTACAGAGTTCTTGAAGTGGTGGCCTAACTACGG
CTACACTAGAAGAACAGTATTTGGTATCTGCGCTCTGCTGAAGCCAGTTACCTTCGGAAAAAGAGTTGGT
AGCTCTTGATCCGGCAAACAAACCACCGCTGGTAGCGGTGGTTTTTTTGTTTGCAAGCAGCAGATTACGC
GCAGAAAAAAAGGATCTCAAGAAGATCCTTTGATCTTTTCTACGGGGTCTGACGCTCAGTGGAACGAAAA
CTCACGTTAAGGGATTTTGGTCATGAGATTATCAAAAAGGATCTTCACCTAGATCCTTTTAAATTAAAAA
TGAAGTTTTAAATCAATCTAAAGTATATATGAGTAAACTTGGTCTGACAGTTACCAATGCTTAATCAGTG
AGGCACCTATCTCAGCGATCTGTCTATTTCGTTCATCCATAGTTGCCTGACTCCCCGTCGTGTAGATAAC
TACGATACGGGAGGGCTTACCATCTGGCCCCAGTGCTGCAATGATACCGCGAGACCCACGCTCACCGGCT
CCAGATTTATCAGCAATAAACCAGCCAGCCGGAAGGGCCGAGCGCAGAAGTGGTCCTGCAACTTTATCCG
CCTCCATCCAGTCTATTAATTGTTGCCGGGAAGCTAGAGTAAGTAGTTCGCCAGTTAATAGTTTGCGCAA
CGTTGTTGCCATTGCTACAGGCATCGTGGTGTCACGCTCGTCGTTTGGTATGGCTTCATTCAGCTCCGGT
TCCCAACGATCAAGGCGAGTTACATGATCCCCCATGTTGTGCAAAAAAGCGGTTAGCTCCTTCGGTCCTC
CGATCGTTGTCAGAAGTAAGTTGGCCGCAGTGTTATCACTCATGGTTATGGCAGCACTGCATAATTCTCT
TACTGTCATGCCATCCGTAAGATGCTTTTCTGTGACTGGTGAGTACTCAACCAAGTCATTCTGAGAATAG
TGTATGCGGCGACCGAGTTGCTCTTGCCCGGCGTCAATACGGGATAATACCGCGCCACATAGCAGAACTT
TAAAAGTGCTCATCATTGGAAAACGTTCTTCGGGGCGAAAACTCTCAAGGATCTTACCGCTGTTGAGATC
CAGTTCGATGTAACCCACTCGTGCACCCAACTGATCTTCAGCATCTTTTACTTTCACCAGCGTTTCTGGG
TGAGCAAAAACAGGAAGGCAAAATGCCGCAAAAAAGGGAATAAGGGCGACACGGAAATGTTGAATACTCA
TACTCTTCCTTTTTCAATATTATTGAAGCATTTATCAGGGTTATTGTCTCATGAGCGGATACATATTTGA
ATGTATTTAGAAAAATAAACAAATAGGGGTTCCGCGCACATTTCCCCGAAAAGTGCCACCTGGGTCGACA
TTGATTATTGACTAGTTATTAATAGTAATCAATTACGGGGTCATTAGTTCATAGCCCATATATGGAGTTC
CGCGTTACATAACTTACGGTAAATGGCCCGCCTGGCTGACCGCCCAACGACCCCCGCCCATTGACGTCAA
TAATGACGTATGTTCCCATAGTAACGCCAATAGGGACTTTCCATTGACGTCAATGGGTGGAGTATTTACG
GTAAACTGCCCACTTGGCAGTACATCAAGTGTATCATATGCCAAGTACGCCCCCTATTGACGTCAATGAC
GGTAAATGGCCCGCCTGGCATTATGCCCAGTACATGACCTTATGGGACTTTCCTACTTGGCAGTACATCT
ACGTATTAGTCATCGCTATTACCATGGTCGAGGTGAGCCCCACGTTCTGCTTCACTCTCCCCATCTCCCC
CCCCTCCCCACCCCCAATTTTGTATTTATTTATTTTTTAATTATTTTGTGCAGCGATGGGGGCGGGGGGG
GGGGGGGGGNSGCGSSCCRGGGGGGGGGGGGGGGGGGGGGGGGGGGGGGGGGGGGGGGGGGGGGGGGGGG
GGGGGGGSGNSVNVGGGGGGGGGGGSGNGGGRGGGKGBGKKGNNGGGGGGGGGGGGGGGGGGGGGGGGGG
GGGGGGGGGGGGGG
Features (pLannotate 1.2.2; 23 found; start..end, strand, type, name):
      1..22      +  promoter       chicken β-actin promoter (fragment): No description available
    125..271     +  promoter       chicken β-actin promoter (fragment): contains a 21-bp deletion relative to the standard chicken β-actin promoter
    272..1288    +  intron         chimeric intron: chimera between introns from chicken β-actin and rabbit β-globin
   1286..1345    +  CDS            HBB (fragment): HBB_LEPEU - Experimental evidence at protein level: Swiss-Prot protein existence level 1. Involved in oxygen transport from the lung to the various peripheral tissues. From Lepus europaeus (European hare).
   1361..1381    +  CDS            3xFLAG (fragment): three tandem FLAG® epitope tags
   1386..7151    +  CDS            DICER1: DICER_HUMAN - Also known as DICER, HERNA, KIAA0928. Experimental evidence at protein level: Swiss-Prot protein existence level 1. Double-stranded RNA (dsRNA) endoribonuclease playing a central role in short dsRNA-mediated post-transcriptional gene silencing. Cleaves naturally occurring long dsRNAs and short hairpin pre-microRNAs (miRNA) into fragments of twenty-one to twenty-three nucleotides with 3' overhang of two nucleotides, producing respectively short interfering RNAs (siRNA) and mature microRNAs. SiRNAs and miRNAs serve as guide to direct the RNA-induced silencing complex (RISC) to comp
   7229..7284    +  polyA_signal   β-globin poly(A) signal: rabbit β-globin polyadenylation signal (Gil and Proudfoot, 1987)
   7669..7685    -  protein_bind   lac operator: The lac repressor binds to the lac operator to inhibit transcription in E. coli. This inhibition can be relieved by adding lactose or isopropyl-β-D-thiogalactopyranoside (IPTG). lac repressor encoded by lacI
   7693..7723    -  promoter       lac promoter: promoter for the E. coli lac operon
   7738..7759    -  protein_bind   CAP binding site: CAP binding activates transcription in the presence of cAMP. E. coli catabolite activator protein
   7772..7811    -  CDS            lacI (fragment): lac repressor; lacI; The lac repressor binds to the lac operator to inhibit transcription in E. coli. This inhibition can be relieved by adding lactose or isopropyl-β-D-thiogalactopyranoside (IPTG).
   7818..7840    +  promoter       SV40 promoter (fragment): SV40 enhancer and early promoter
   7864..7999    +  rep_origin     SV40 ori: SV40 origin of replication
   8019..8153    +  polyA_signal   SV40 poly(A) signal: SV40 polyadenylation signal
   8155..8209    -  CDS            lacI (fragment): lac repressor; lacI; The lac repressor binds to the lac operator to inhibit transcription in E. coli. This inhibition can be relieved by adding lactose or isopropyl-β-D-thiogalactopyranoside (IPTG).
   8392..8980    -  rep_origin     ori: high-copy-number ColE1/pMB1/pBR322/pUC origin of replication
   9151..10011   -  CDS            AmpR: β-lactamase; bla; confers resistance to ampicillin, carbenicillin, and related antibiotics
  10012..10116   -  promoter       AmpR promoter: bla
  10147..10526   +  enhancer       CMV enhancer: human cytomegalovirus immediate early enhancer
  10528..10649   +  promoter       chicken β-actin promoter (fragment): contains a 21-bp deletion relative to the standard chicken β-actin promoter
  10660..10681   +  promoter       chicken β-actin promoter (fragment): No description available
  10694..10715   +  promoter       chicken β-actin promoter (fragment): No description available
  10755..10776   +  promoter       chicken β-actin promoter (fragment): No description available
