[The description below was written by a language model from this plasmid's Addgene catalogue record and pLannotate feature annotations shown in this document.]
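Description:
pCAGGS-Flag-hsDicer is a mammalian expression plasmid built on the pCAGGS backbone that drives production of full-length, wild-type human Dicer (DICER1) carrying an N-terminal Flag epitope. It is propagated in E. coli as a high-copy plasmid through a ColE1/pUC-type origin and is selected with ampicillin via the β-lactamase gene. The record lists no mammalian selectable marker, so it is suited to transient transfection rather than direct drug selection of stable lines. An SV40 origin of replication is also annotated in the backbone, which can allow episomal amplification in cells expressing SV40 large T antigen. Remnants of the lac promoter/operator region are also present.

The catalogue entry names the promoter as CMV, but the feature table shows the composite CAG arrangement typical of pCAGGS. This consists of the human cytomegalovirus immediate-early enhancer joined to the chicken β-actin promoter, followed by a chimeric chicken β-actin/rabbit β-globin intron, and it gives strong, broadly active transcription. Downstream lie a short match annotated as a fragment of 3xFLAG, consistent with the single Flag tag, and then the DICER1 coding sequence of roughly 5.8 kb, terminated by the rabbit β-globin polyadenylation signal. The sequenced record is 10,794 nt, slightly larger than the 10,528 bp stated in the catalogue.

Dicer is the RNase III-family endoribonuclease that cleaves pre-miRNA hairpins and long double-stranded RNA into mature miRNAs and siRNAs. The associated publication concerns in vivo structure-function analysis of human Dicer, so this plasmid probably provides the tagged wild-type protein for expression, detection and comparison with mutant forms in mammalian cells.
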