Addgene plasmid #41584: pCAGGS-Flag-hsDicer
Depositing lab: Phil Sharp. Depositing organization: Massachusetts Institute of Technology. Publication: In vivo structure-function analysis of human Dicer reveals directional processing of precursor miRNAs. Gurtan AM, Lu V, Bhutkar A, Sharp PA. RNA. 2012 Jun;18(6):1116-22. Epub 2012 Apr 30. 10.1261/rna.032680.112 PubMed 22546613.
Backbone
  Vector backbone: pCAGGS
  Backbone size w/o insert (bp): 4790
  Total vector size (bp): 10528
  Vector type: Mammalian Expression
  Selectable markers: None
Growth in bacteria
  Bacterial resistance: Ampicillin, 100 μg/mL
  Growth temperature: 37°C
  Growth strain: Top10/P3
  Copy number: High Copy
Gene/Insert
  Gene/Insert name: hsDicer (alt name: Dicer1)
  Species: H. sapiens (human)
  Insert size (bp): 5796
  Mutation: None
  GenBank ID: NM_177438 NM_030621
  Entrez Gene: DICER1 (a.k.a. DCR1, Dicer, Dicer1e, GLOW, HERNA, K12H4.8-LIKE, MNG1, RMSE2, aviD)
  Promoter: CMV
  Tag / fusion protein: Flag (N terminal on insert)
  Cloning method: Unknown
  Sequencing primers: 5′ Custom; 3′ Custom
Terms and licenses: Academic/Nonprofit Terms; Industry Terms: Not Available to Industry
How to cite: pCAGGS-Flag-hsDicer was a gift from Phil Sharp (Addgene plasmid # 41584 ; http://n2t.net/addgene:41584 ; RRID:Addgene_41584)
