>Addgene plasmid #41584 | pCAGGS-Flag-hsDicer | addgene partial sequence | sequence record 57759 | pCAG_F
GGACTACAAAGACGATGACGACAAGCTTAAAAGCCCTGCTTTGCAACCCCTCAGCATGGCAGGCCTGCAG
CTCATGACCCCTGCTTCCTCACCAATGGGTCCTTTCTTTGGACTGCCATGGCAACAAGAAGCAATTCATG
ATAACATTTATACGCCAAGAAAATATCAGGTTGAACTGCTTGAAGCAGCTCTGGATCATAATACCATCGT
CTGTTTAAACACTGGCTCAGGGAAGACATTTATTGCAGTACTACTCACTAAAGAGCTGTCCTATCAGATC
AGGGGAGACTTCAGCAGAAATGGAAAAAGGACGGTGTTCTTGGTCAACTCTGCAAACCAGGTTGCTCAAC
AAGTGTCAGCTGTCAGAACTCATTCAGATCTCAAGGTTGGGGAATACTCAAACCTAGAAGTAAATGCATC
TTGGACAAAAGAGAGATGGAACCAAGAGTTTACTAAGCACCAGGTTCTCATTATGACTTGCTATGTCGCC
TTGAATGTTTTGAAAAATGGTTACTTATCACTGTCAGACATTAACCTTTTGGTGTTTGATGAGTGTCATC
TTGCAATCCTAGACCACCCCTATCGAGAAATTATGAAGCTCTGTGAAAATTGTCCATCATGTCCTCGCAT
TTTGGGACTAACTGCTTCCATTTTAAATGGGAAATGTGATCCAGAGGAATTGGAAGAAAAGATTCAGAAA
CTAGAGAAAATTCTTAAGAGTAATGCTGAAACTGCAACTGACCTGGTGGTCTTAGACAGGTATACTTCTC
AGCCATGT
