>Addgene plasmid #41584 | pCAGGS-Flag-hsDicer | addgene partial sequence | sequence record 200866 | Addgene Partial NGS Result
GGCCGCCTCGGGCCGGGGAGGGCTCGGGGGAGGGGCGCGGCGGCCCCCGGAGCGCCGGCGGCTGTCGAGG
CGCGGCGAGCCGCAGCCATTGCCTTTTATGGTAATCGTGCGAGAGGGCGCAGGGACTTCCTTTGTCCCAA
ATCTGTGCGGAGCCGAAATCTGGGAGGCGCCGCCGCACCCCCTCTAGCGGGCGCGGGGCGAAGCGGTGCG
GCGCCGGCAGGAAGGAAATGGGCGGGGAGGGCCTTCGTGCGTCGCCGCGCCGCCGTCCCCTTCTCCCTCT
CCAGCCTCGGGGCTGTCCGCGGGGGGACGGCTGCCTTCGGGGGGGACGGGGCAGGGCGGGGTTCGGCTTC
TGGCGTGTGACCGGCGGCTCTAGAGCCTCTGCTAACCATGTTCATGCCTTCTTCTTTTTCCTACAGCTCC
TGGGCAACGTGCTGGTTATTGTGCTGTCTCATCATTTTGGCAAAGAATTCTCGAGATTGATCTACCATGG
ACTACAAAGACGATGACGACAAGCTTAAAAGCCCTGCTTTGCAACCCCTCAGCATGGCAGGCCTGCAGCT
CATGACCCCTGCTTCCTCACCAATGGGTCCTTTCTTTGGACTGCCATGGCAACAAGAAGCAATTCATGAT
AACATTTATACGCCAAGAAAATATCAGGTTGAACTGCTTGAAGCAGCTCTGGATCATAATACCATCGTCT
GTTTAAACACTGGCTCAGGGAAGACATTTATTGCAGTACTACTCACTAAAGAGCTGTCCTATCAGATCAG
GGGAGACTTCAGCAGAAATGGAAAAAGGACGGTGTTCTTGGTCAACTCTGCAAACCAGGTTGCTCAACAA
GTGTCAGCTGTCAGAACTCATTCAGATCTCAAGGTTGGGGAATACTCAAACCTAGAAGTAAATGCATCTT
GGACAAAAGAGAGATGGAACCAAGAGTTTACTAAGCACCAGGTTCTCATTATGACTTGCTATGTCGCCTT
GAATGTTTTGAAAAATGGTTACTTATCACTGTCAGACATTAACCTTTTGGTGTTTGATGAGTGTCATCTT
GCAATCCTAGACCACCCCTATCGAGAAATTATGAAGCTCTGTGAAAATTGTCCATCATGTCCTCGCATTT
TGGGACTAACTGCTTCCATTTTAAATGGGAAATGTGATCCAGAGGAATTGGAAGAAAAGATTCAGAAACT
AGAGAAAATTCTTAAGAGTAATGCTGAAACTGCAACTGACCTGGTGGTCTTAGACAGGTATACTTCTCAG
CCATGTGAGATTGTGGTGGATTGTGGACCATTTACTGACAGAAGTGGGCTTTATGAAAGACTGCTGATGG
AATTAGAAGAAGCACTTAATTTTATCAATGATTGTAATATATCTGTACATTCAAAAGAAAGAGATTCTAC
TTTAATTTCGAAACAGATACTATCAGACTGTCGTGCCGTATTGGTAGTTCTGGGACCCTGGTGTGCAGAT
AAAGTAGCTGGAATGATGGTAAGAGAACTACAGAAATACATCAAACATGAGCAAGAGGAGCTGCACAGGA
AATTTTTATTGTTTACAGACACTTTCCTAAGGAAAATACATGCACTATGTGAAGAGCACTTCTCACCTGC
CTCACTTGACCTGAAATTTGTAACTCCTAAAGTAATCAAACTGCTCGAAATCTTACGCAAATATAAACCA
TATGAGCGACAGCAGTTTGAAAGCGTTGAGTGGTATAATAATAGAAATCAGGATAATTATGTGTCATGGA
GTGATTCTGAGGATGATGATGAGGATGAAGAAATTGAAGAAAAAGAGAAGCCAGAGACAAATTTTCCTTC
TCCTTTTACCAACATTTTGTGCGGAATTATTTTTGTGGAAAGAAGATACACAGCAGTTGTCTTAAACAGA
TTGATAAAGGAAGCTGGCAAACAAGATCCAGAGCTGGCTTATATCAGTAGCAATTTCATAACTGGACATG
GCATTGGGAAGAATCAGCCTCGCAACAAACAGATGGAAGCAGAATTCAGAAAACAGGAAGAGGTACTTAG
GAAATTTCGAGCACATGAGACCAACCTGCTTATTGCAACAAGTATTGTAGAAGAGGGTGTTGATATACCA
AAATGCAACTTGGTGGTTCGTTTTGATTTGCCCACAGAATATCGATCCTATGTTCAATCTAAAGGAAGAG
CAAGGGCACCCATCTCTAATTATATAATGTTAGCGGATACAGACAAAATAAAAAGTTTTGAAGAAGACCT
TAAAACCTACAAAGCTATTGAAAAGATCTTGAGAAACAAGTGTTCCAAGTCGGTTGATACTGGTGAGACT
GACATTGATCCTGTCATGGATGATGATGACGTTTTCCCACCATATGTGTTGAGGCCTGACGATGGTGGTC
CACGAGTCACAATCAACACGGCCATTGGACACATCAATAGATACTGTGCTAGATTACCAAGTGATCCGTT
TACTCATCTAGCTCCTAAATGCAGAACCCGAGAGTTGCCTGATGGTACATTTTATTCAACTCTTTATCTG
CCAATTAACTCACCTCTTCGAGCCTCCATTGTTGGTCCACCAATGAGCTGTGTACGATTGGCTGAAAGAG
TTGTAGCTCTCATTTGCTGTGAGAAACTGCACAAAATTGGCGAACTGGATGACCATTTGATGCCAGTTGG
GAAAGAGACTGTTAAATATGAAGAGGAGCTTGATTTGCATGATGAAGAAGAGACCAGTGTTCCAGGAAGA
CCAGGTTCCACGAAACGAAGGCAGTGCTACCCAAAAGCAATTCCAGAGTGTTTGAGGGATAGTTATCCCA
GACCTGATCAGCCCTGTTACCTGTATGTGATAGGAATGGTTTTAACTACACCTTTACCTGATGAACTCAA
CTTTAGAAGGCGGAAGCTCTATCCTCCTGAAGATACCACAAGATGCTTTGGAATACTGACGGCCAAACCC
ATACCTCAGATTCCACACTTTCCTGTGTACACACGCTCTGGAGAGGTTACCATATCCATTGAGTTGAAGA
AGTCTGGTTTCATGTTGTCTCTACAAATGCTTGAGTTGATTACAAGACTTCACCAGTATATATTCTCACA
TATTCTTCGGCTTGAAAAACCTGCACTAGAATTTAAACCTACAGACGCTGATTCAGCATACTGTGTTCTA
CCTCTTAATGTTGTTAATGACTCCAGCACTTTGGATATTGACTTTAAATTCATGGAAGATATTGAGAAGT
CTGAAGCTCGCATAGGCATTCCCAGTACAAAGTATACAAAAGAAACACCCTTTGTTTTTAAATTAGAAGA
TTACCAAGATGCCGTTATCATTCCAAGATATCGCAATTTTGATCAGCCTCATCGATTTTATGTAGCTGAT
GTGTACACTGATCTTACCCCACTCAGTAAATTTCCTTCCCCTGAGTATGAAACTTTTGCAGAATATTATA
AAACAAAGTACAACCTTGACCTAACCAATCTCAACCAGCCACTGCTGGATGTGGACCACACATCTTCAAG
ACTTAATCTTTTGACACCTCGACATTTGAATCAGAAGGGGAAAGCGCTTCCTTTAAGCAGTGCTGAGAAG
AGGAAAGCCAAATGGGAAAGTCTGCAGAATAAACAGATACTGGTTCCAGAACTCTGTGCTATACATCCAA
TTCCAGCATCACTGTGGAGAAAAGCTGTTTGTCTCCCCAGCATACTTTATCGCCTTCACTGCCTTTTGAC
TGCAGAGGAGCTAAGAGCCCAGACTGCCAGCGATGCTGGCGTGGGAGTCAGATCACTTCCTGCGGATTTT
AGATACCCTAACTTAGACTTCGGGTGGAAAAAATCTATTGACAGCAAATCTTTCATCTCAATTTCTAACT
CCTCTTCAGCTGAAAATGATAATTACTGTAAGCACAGCACAATTGTCCCTGAAAATGCTGCACATCAAGG
TGCTAATAGAACCTCCTCTCTAGAAAATCATGACCAAATGTCTGTGAACTGCAGAACGTTGCTCAGCGAG
TCCCCTGGTAAGCTCCACGTTGAAGTTTCAGCAGATCTTACAGCAATTAATGGTCTTTCTTACAATCAAA
ATCTCGCCAATGGCAGTTATGATTTAGCTAACAGAGACTTTTGCCAAGGAAATCAGCTAAATTACTACAA
GCAGGAAATACCCGTGCAACCAACTACCTCATATTCCATTCAGAATTTATACAGTTACGAGAACCAGCCC
CAGCCCAGCGATGAATGTACTCTCCTGAGTAATAAATACCTTGATGGAAATGCTAACAAATCTACCTCAG
ATGGAAGTCCTGTGATGGCCGTAATGCCTGGTACGACAGACACTATTCAAGTGCTCAAGGGCAGGATGGA
TTCTGAGCAGAGCCCTTCTATTGGGTACTCCTCAAGGACTCTTGGCCCCAATCCTGGACTTATTCTTCAG
GCTTTGACTCTGTCAAACGCTAGTGATGGATTTAACCTGGAGCGGCTTGAAATGCTTGGCGACTCCTTTT
TAAAGCATGCCATCACCACATATCTATTTTGCACTTACCCTGATGCGCATGAGGGCCGCCTTTCATATAT
GAGAAGCAAAAAGGTCAGCAACTGTAATCTGTATCGCCTTGGAAAAAAGAAGGGACTACCCAGCCGCATG
GTGGTGTCAATATTTGATCCCCCTGTGAATTGGCTTCCTCCTGGTTATGTAGTAAATCAAGACAAAAGCA
ACACAGATAAATGGGAAAAAGATGAAATGACAAAAGACTGCATGCTGGCGAATGGCAAACTGGATGAGGA
TTACGAGGAGGAGGATGAGGAGGAGGAGAGCCTGATGTGGAGGGCTCCGAAGGAAGAGGCTGACTATGAA
GATGATTTCCTGGAGTATGATCAGGAACATATCAGATTTATAGATAATATGTTAATGGGGTCAGGAGCTT
TTGTAAAGAAAATCTCTCTTTCTCCTTTTTCAACCACTGATTCTGCATATGAATGGAAAATGCCCAAAAA
ATCCTCCTTAGGTAGTATGCCATTTTCATCAGATTTTGAGGATTTTGACTACAGCTCTTGGGATGCAATG
TGCTATCTGGATCCTAGCAAAGCTGTTGAAGAAGATGACTTTGTGGTGGGGTTCTGGAATCCATCAGAAG
AAAACTGTGGTGTTGACACGGGAAAGCAGTCCATTTCTTACGACTTGCACACTGAGCAGTGTATTGCTGA
CAAAAGCATAGCGGACTGTGTGGAAGCCCTGCTGGGCTGCTATTTAACCAGCTGTGGGGAGAGGGCTGCT
CAGCTTTTCCTCTGTTCACTGGGGCTGAAGGTGCTCCCGGTAATTAAAAGGACTGATCGGGAAAAGGCCC
TGTGCCCTACTCGGGAGAATTTCAACAGCCAACAAAAGAACCTTTCAGTGAGCTGTGCTGCTGCTTCTGT
GGCCAGTTCACGCTCTTCTGTATTGAAAGACTCGGAATATGGTTGTTTGAAGATTCCACCAAGATGTATG
TTTGATCATCCAGATGCAGATAAAACACTGAATCACCTTATATCGGGGTTTGAAAATTTTGAAAAGAAAA
TCAACTACAGATTCAAGAATAAGGCTTACCTTCTCCAGGCTTTTACACATGCCTCCTACCACTACAATAC
TATCACTGATTGTTACCAGCGCTTAGAATTCCTGGGAGATGCGATTTTGGACTACCTCATAACCAAGCAC
CTTTATGAAGACCCGCGGCAGCACTCCCCGGGGGTCCTGACAGACCTGCGGTCTGCCCTGGTCAACAACA
CCATCTTTGCATCGCTGGCTGTAAAGTACGACTACCACAAGTACTTCAAAGCTGTCTCTCCTGAGCTCTT
CCATGTCATTGATGACTTTGTGCAGTTTCAGCTTGAGAAGAATGAAATGCAAGGAATGGATTCTGAGCTT
AGGAGATCTGAGGAGGATGAAGAGAAAGAAGAGGATATTGAAGTTCCAAAGGCCATGGGGGATATTTTTG
AGTCGCTTGCTGGTGCCATTTACATGGATAGTGGGATGTCACTGGAGACAGTCTGGCAGGTGTACTATCC
CATGATGCGGCCACTAATAGAAAAGTTTTCTGCAAATGTACCCCGTTCCCCTGTGCGAGAATTGCTTGAA
ATGGAACCAGAAACTGCCAAATTTAGCCCGGCTGAGAGAACTTACGACGGGAAGGTCAGAGTCACTGTGG
AAGTAGTAGGAAAGGGGAAATTTAAAGGTGTTGGTCGAAGTTACAGGATTGCCAAATCTGCAGCAGCAAG
AAGAGCCCTCCGAAGCCTCAAAGCTAATCAACCTCAGGTTCCCAATAGCTGAGGTACCAGATCTTTTTCC
CTCTGCCAAAAATTATGGGGACATCATGAAGCCCCTTGAGCATCTGACTTCTGGCTAATAAAGGAAATTT
ATTTTCATTGCAATAGTGTGTTGGAATTTTTTGTGTCTCTCACTCGGAAGGACATATGGGAGGGCAAATC
ATTTAAAACATCAGAATGAGTATTTGGTTTAGAGTTTGGCAACATATGCCCATATGCTGGCTGCCATGAA
CAAAGGTTGGCTATAAAGAGGTCATCAGTATATGAAACAGCCCCCTGCTGTCCATTCCTTATTCCATAGA
AAAGCCTTGACTTGAGGTTAGATTTTTTTTATATTTTGTTTTGTGTTATTTTTTTCTTTAACATCCCTAA
AATTTTCCTTACATGTTTTACTAGCCAGATTTTTCCTCCTCTCCTGACTACTCCCAGTCATAGCTGTCCC
TCTTCTCTTATGGAGATCCCTCGACCTGCAGCCCAAGCTTGGCGTAATCATGGTCATAGCTGTTTCCTGT
GTGAAATTGTTATCCGCTCACAATTCCACACAACATACGAGCCGGAAGCATAAAGTGTAAAGCCTGGGGT
GCCTAATGAGTGAGCTAACTCACATTAATTGCGTTGCGCTCACTGCCCGCTTTCCAGTCGGGAAACCTGT
CGTGCCAGCGGATCCGCATCTCAATTAGTCAGCAACCATAGTCCCGCCCCTAACTCCGCCCATCCCGCCC
CTAACTCCGCCCAGTTCCGCCCATTCTCCGCCCCATGGCTGACTAATTTTTTTTATTTATGCAGAGGCCG
AGGCCGCCTCGGCCTCTGAGCTATTCCAGAAGTAGTGAGGAGGCTTTTTTGGAGGCCTAGGCTTTTGCAA
AAAGCTAACTTGTTTATTGCAGCTTATAATGGTTACAAATAAAGCAATAGCATCACAAATTTCACAAATA
AAGCATTTTTTTCACTGCATTCTAGTTGTGGTTTGTCCAAACTCATCAATGTATCTTATCATGTCTGGAT
CCGCTGCATTAATGAATCGGCCAACGCGCGGGGAGAGGCGGTTTGCGTATTGGGCGCTCTTCCGCTTCCT
CGCTCACTGACTCGCTGCGCTCGGTCGTTCGGCTGCGGCGAGCGGTATCAGCTCACTCAAAGGCGGTAAT
ACGGTTATCCACAGAATCAGGGGATAACGCAGGAAAGAACATGTGAGCAAAAGGCCAGCAAAAGGCCAGG
AACCGTAAAAAGGCCGCGTTGCTGGCGTTTTTCCATAGGCTCCGCCCCCCTGACGAGCATCACAAAAATC
GACGCTCAAGTCAGAGGTGGCGAAACCCGACAGGACTATAAAGATACCAGGCGTTTCCCCCTGGAAGCTC
CCTCGTGCGCTCTCCTGTTCCGACCCTGCCGCTTACCGGATACCTGTCCGCCTTTCTCCCTTCGGGAAGC
GTGGCGCTTTCTCATAGCTCACGCTGTAGGTATCTCAGTTCGGTGTAGGTCGTTCGCTCCAAGCTGGGCT
GTGTGCACGAACCCCCCGTTCAGCCCGACCGCTGCGCCTTATCCGGTAACTATCGTCTTGAGTCCAACCC
GGTAAGACACGACTTATCGCCACTGGCAGCAGCCACTGGTAACAGGATTAGCAGAGCGAGGTATGTAGGC
GGTGCTACAGAGTTCTTGAAGTGGTGGCCTAACTACGGCTACACTAGAAGAACAGTATTTGGTATCTGCG
CTCTGCTGAAGCCAGTTACCTTCGGAAAAAGAGTTGGTAGCTCTTGATCCGGCAAACAAACCACCGCTGG
TAGCGGTGGTTTTTTTGTTTGCAAGCAGCAGATTACGCGCAGAAAAAAAGGATCTCAAGAAGATCCTTTG
ATCTTTTCTACGGGGTCTGACGCTCAGTGGAACGAAAACTCACGTTAAGGGATTTTGGTCATGAGATTAT
CAAAAAGGATCTTCACCTAGATCCTTTTAAATTAAAAATGAAGTTTTAAATCAATCTAAAGTATATATGA
GTAAACTTGGTCTGACAGTTACCAATGCTTAATCAGTGAGGCACCTATCTCAGCGATCTGTCTATTTCGT
TCATCCATAGTTGCCTGACTCCCCGTCGTGTAGATAACTACGATACGGGAGGGCTTACCATCTGGCCCCA
GTGCTGCAATGATACCGCGAGACCCACGCTCACCGGCTCCAGATTTATCAGCAATAAACCAGCCAGCCGG
AAGGGCCGAGCGCAGAAGTGGTCCTGCAACTTTATCCGCCTCCATCCAGTCTATTAATTGTTGCCGGGAA
GCTAGAGTAAGTAGTTCGCCAGTTAATAGTTTGCGCAACGTTGTTGCCATTGCTACAGGCATCGTGGTGT
CACGCTCGTCGTTTGGTATGGCTTCATTCAGCTCCGGTTCCCAACGATCAAGGCGAGTTACATGATCCCC
CATGTTGTGCAAAAAAGCGGTTAGCTCCTTCGGTCCTCCGATCGTTGTCAGAAGTAAGTTGGCCGCAGTG
TTATCACTCATGGTTATGGCAGCACTGCATAATTCTCTTACTGTCATGCCATCCGTAAGATGCTTTTCTG
TGACTGGTGAGTACTCAACCAAGTCATTCTGAGAATAGTGTATGCGGCGACCGAGTTGCTCTTGCCCGGC
GTCAATACGGGATAATACCGCGCCACATAGCAGAACTTTAAAAGTGCTCATCATTGGAAAACGTTCTTCG
GGGCGAAAACTCTCAAGGATCTTACCGCTGTTGAGATCCAGTTCGATGTAACCCACTCGTGCACCCAACT
GATCTTCAGCATCTTTTACTTTCACCAGCGTTTCTGGGTGAGCAAAAACAGGAAGGCAAAATGCCGCAAA
AAAGGGAATAAGGGCGACACGGAAATGTTGAATACTCATACTCTTCCTTTTTCAATATTATTGAAGCATT
TATCAGGGTTATTGTCTCATGAGCGGATACATATTTGAATGTATTTAGAAAAATAAACAAATAGGGGTTC
CGCGCACATTTCCCCGAAAAGTGCCACCTGGGTCGACATTGATTATTGACTAGTTATTAATAGTAATCAA
TTACGGGGTCATTAGTTCATAGCCCATATATGGAGTTCCGCGTTACATAACTTACGGTAAATGGCCCGCC
TGGCTGACCGCCCAACGACCCCCGCCCATTGACGTCAATAATGACGTATGTTCCCATAGTAACGCCAATA
GGGACTTTCCATTGACGTCAATGGGTGGAGTATTTACGGTAAACTGCCCACTTGGCAGTACATCAAGTGT
ATCATATGCCAAGTACGCCCCCTATTGACGTCAATGACGGTAAATGGCCCGCCTGGCATTATGCCCAGTA
CATGACCTTATGGGACTTTCCTACTTGGCAGTACATCTACGTATTAGTCATCGCTATTACCATGG
